>Addgene plasmid #208647 | pcDNA3.1-CRISPR-Puro-sgRPL3-62 | addgene full sequence | sequence record 418374 | Addgene NGS Result
GACGGATCGGGAGATCTCCCGATCCCCTATGGTGCACTCTCAGTACAATCTGCTCTGATGCCGCATAGTT
AAGCCAGTATCTGCTCCCTGCTTGTGTGTTGGAGGTCGCTGAGTAGTGCGCGAGCAAAATTTAAGCTACA
ACAAGGCAAGGCTTGACCGACAATTGCATGAAGAATCTGCTTAGGGTTAGGCGTTTTGCGCTGCTTCGCG
ATGTACGGGCCAGATATACGCGTTGACATTGATTATTGACTAGTTATTAATAGTAATCAATTACGGGGTC
ATTAGTTCATAGCCCATATATGGAGTTCCGCGTTACATAACTTACGGTAAATGGCCCGCCTGGCTGACCG
CCCAACGACCCCCGCCCATTGACGTCAATAATGACGTATGTTCCCATAGTAACGCCAATAGGGACTTTCC
ATTGACGTCAATGGGTGGAGTATTTACGGTAAACTGCCCACTTGGCAGTACATCAAGTGTATCATATGCC
AAGTACGCCCCCTATTGACGTCAATGACGGTAAATGGCCCGCCTGGCATTATGCCCAGTACATGACCTTA
TGGGACTTTCCTACTTGGCAGTACATCTACGTATTAGTCATCGCTATTACCATGGTGATGCGGTTTTGGC
AGTACATCAATGGGCGTGGATAGCGGTTTGACTCACGGGGATTTCCAAGTCTCCACCCCATTGACGTCAA
TGGGAGTTTGTTTTGGCACCAAAATCAACGGGACTTTCCAAAATGTCGTAACAACTCCGCCCCATTGACG
CAAATGGGCGGTAGGCGTGTACGGTGGGAGGTCTATATAAGCAGAGCTCTCTGGCTAACTAGAGAACCCA
CTGCTTACTGGCTTATCGAAATTAATACGACTCACTATAGGGAGACCCAAGCTGGCTAGCGTTTAAACGG
GCCCTCTAGACTCGAGCTCAAGCTTCGAATTCTGCAGTCGACGGTACCGAGGGCCTATTTCCCATGATTC
CTTCATATTTGCATATACGATACAAGGCTGTTAGAGAGATAATTAGAATTAATTTGACTGTAAACACAAA
GATATTAGTACAAAATACGTGACGTAGAAAGTAATAATTTCTTGGGTAGTTTGCAGTTTTAAAATTATGT
TTTAAAATGGACTATCATATGCTTACCGTAACTTGAAAGTATTTCGATTTCTTGGCTTTATATATCTTGT
GGAAAGGACGAAACACCGTCTTTCTTCAGTGGTCCCTGGTTTTAGAGCTAGAAATAGCAAGTTAAAATAA
GGCTAGTCCGTTATCAACTTGAAAAAGTGGCACCGAGTCGGTGCTTTTTTGAATTCGCTAGCTAGGTCTT
GAAAGGAGTGGGAATTGGCTCCGGTGCCCGTCAGTGGGCAGAGCGCACATCGCCCACAGTCCCCGAGAAG
TTGGGGGGAGGGGTCGGCAATTGATCCGGTGCCTAGAGAAGGTGGCGCGGGGTAAACTGGGAAAGTGATG
TCGTGTACTGGCTCCGCCTTTTTCCCGAGGGTGGGGGAGAACCGTATATAAGTGCAGTAGTCGCCGTGAA
CGTTCTTTTTCGCAACGGGTTTGCCGCCAGAACACAGGACCGGTTCTAGAGCGCTGCCACCATGGACAAG
AAGTACAGCATCGGCCTGGACATCGGCACCAACTCTGTGGGCTGGGCCGTGATCACCGACGAGTACAAGG
TGCCCAGCAAGAAATTCAAGGTGCTGGGCAACACCGACCGGCACAGCATCAAGAAGAACCTGATCGGAGC
CCTGCTGTTCGACAGCGGCGAAACAGCCGAGGCCACCCGGCTGAAGAGAACCGCCAGAAGAAGATACACC
AGACGGAAGAACCGGATCTGCTATCTGCAAGAGATCTTCAGCAACGAGATGGCCAAGGTGGACGACAGCT
TCTTCCACAGACTGGAAGAGTCCTTCCTGGTGGAAGAGGATAAGAAGCACGAGCGGCACCCCATCTTCGG
CAACATCGTGGACGAGGTGGCCTACCACGAGAAGTACCCCACCATCTACCACCTGAGAAAGAAACTGGTG
GACAGCACCGACAAGGCCGACCTGCGGCTGATCTATCTGGCCCTGGCCCACATGATCAAGTTCCGGGGCC
ACTTCCTGATCGAGGGCGACCTGAACCCCGACAACAGCGACGTGGACAAGCTGTTCATCCAGCTGGTGCA
GACCTACAACCAGCTGTTCGAGGAAAACCCCATCAACGCCAGCGGCGTGGACGCCAAGGCCATCCTGTCT
GCCAGACTGAGCAAGAGCAGACGGCTGGAAAATCTGATCGCCCAGCTGCCCGGCGAGAAGAAGAATGGCC
TGTTCGGAAACCTGATTGCCCTGAGCCTGGGCCTGACCCCCAACTTCAAGAGCAACTTCGACCTGGCCGA
GGATGCCAAACTGCAGCTGAGCAAGGACACCTACGACGACGACCTGGACAACCTGCTGGCCCAGATCGGC
GACCAGTACGCCGACCTGTTTCTGGCCGCCAAGAACCTGTCCGACGCCATCCTGCTGAGCGACATCCTGA
GAGTGAACACCGAGATCACCAAGGCCCCCCTGAGCGCCTCTATGATCAAGAGATACGACGAGCACCACCA
GGACCTGACCCTGCTGAAAGCTCTCGTGCGGCAGCAGCTGCCTGAGAAGTACAAAGAGATTTTCTTCGAC
CAGAGCAAGAACGGCTACGCCGGCTACATTGACGGCGGAGCCAGCCAGGAAGAGTTCTACAAGTTCATCA
AGCCCATCCTGGAAAAGATGGACGGCACCGAGGAACTGCTCGTGAAGCTGAACAGAGAGGACCTGCTGCG
GAAGCAGCGGACCTTCGACAACGGCAGCATCCCCCACCAGATCCACCTGGGAGAGCTGCACGCCATTCTG
CGGCGGCAGGAAGATTTTTACCCATTCCTGAAGGACAACCGGGAAAAGATCGAGAAGATCCTGACCTTCC
GCATCCCCTACTACGTGGGCCCTCTGGCCAGGGGAAACAGCAGATTCGCCTGGATGACCAGAAAGAGCGA
GGAAACCATCACCCCCTGGAACTTCGAGGAAGTGGTGGACAAGGGCGCTTCCGCCCAGAGCTTCATCGAG
CGGATGACCAACTTCGATAAGAACCTGCCCAACGAGAAGGTGCTGCCCAAGCACAGCCTGCTGTACGAGT
ACTTCACCGTGTATAACGAGCTGACCAAAGTGAAATACGTGACCGAGGGAATGAGAAAGCCCGCCTTCCT
GAGCGGCGAGCAGAAAAAGGCCATCGTGGACCTGCTGTTCAAGACCAACCGGAAAGTGACCGTGAAGCAG
CTGAAAGAGGACTACTTCAAGAAAATCGAGTGCTTCGACTCCGTGGAAATCTCCGGCGTGGAAGATCGGT
TCAACGCCTCCCTGGGCACATACCACGATCTGCTGAAAATTATCAAGGACAAGGACTTCCTGGACAATGA
GGAAAACGAGGACATTCTGGAAGATATCGTGCTGACCCTGACACTGTTTGAGGACAGAGAGATGATCGAG
GAACGGCTGAAAACCTATGCCCACCTGTTCGACGACAAAGTGATGAAGCAGCTGAAGCGGCGGAGATACA
CCGGCTGGGGCAGGCTGAGCCGGAAGCTGATCAACGGCATCCGGGACAAGCAGTCCGGCAAGACAATCCT
GGATTTCCTGAAGTCCGACGGCTTCGCCAACAGAAACTTCATGCAGCTGATCCACGACGACAGCCTGACC
TTTAAAGAGGACATCCAGAAAGCCCAGGTGTCCGGCCAGGGCGATAGCCTGCACGAGCACATTGCCAATC
TGGCCGGCAGCCCCGCCATTAAGAAGGGCATCCTGCAGACAGTGAAGGTGGTGGACGAGCTCGTGAAAGT
GATGGGCCGGCACAAGCCCGAGAACATCGTGATCGAAATGGCCAGAGAGAACCAGACCACCCAGAAGGGA
CAGAAGAACAGCCGCGAGAGAATGAAGCGGATCGAAGAGGGCATCAAAGAGCTGGGCAGCCAGATCCTGA
AAGAACACCCCGTGGAAAACACCCAGCTGCAGAACGAGAAGCTGTACCTGTACTACCTGCAGAATGGGCG
GGATATGTACGTGGACCAGGAACTGGACATCAACCGGCTGTCCGACTACGATGTGGACCATATCGTGCCT
CAGAGCTTTCTGAAGGACGACTCCATCGACAACAAGGTGCTGACCAGAAGCGACAAGAACCGGGGCAAGA
GCGACAACGTGCCCTCCGAAGAGGTCGTGAAGAAGATGAAGAACTACTGGCGGCAGCTGCTGAACGCCAA
GCTGATTACCCAGAGAAAGTTCGACAATCTGACCAAGGCCGAGAGAGGCGGCCTGAGCGAACTGGATAAG
GCCGGCTTCATCAAGAGACAGCTGGTGGAAACCCGGCAGATCACAAAGCACGTGGCACAGATCCTGGACT
CCCGGATGAACACTAAGTACGACGAGAATGACAAGCTGATCCGGGAAGTGAAAGTGATCACCCTGAAGTC
CAAGCTGGTGTCCGATTTCCGGAAGGATTTCCAGTTTTACAAAGTGCGCGAGATCAACAACTACCACCAC
GCCCACGACGCCTACCTGAACGCCGTCGTGGGAACCGCCCTGATCAAAAAGTACCCTAAGCTGGAAAGCG
AGTTCGTGTACGGCGACTACAAGGTGTACGACGTGCGGAAGATGATCGCCAAGAGCGAGCAGGAAATCGG
CAAGGCTACCGCCAAGTACTTCTTCTACAGCAACATCATGAACTTTTTCAAGACCGAGATTACCCTGGCC
AACGGCGAGATCCGGAAGCGGCCTCTGATCGAGACAAACGGCGAAACCGGGGAGATCGTGTGGGATAAGG
GCCGGGATTTTGCCACCGTGCGGAAAGTGCTGAGCATGCCCCAAGTGAATATCGTGAAAAAGACCGAGGT
GCAGACAGGCGGCTTCAGCAAAGAGTCTATCCTGCCCAAGAGGAACAGCGATAAGCTGATCGCCAGAAAG
AAGGACTGGGACCCTAAGAAGTACGGCGGCTTCGACAGCCCCACCGTGGCCTATTCTGTGCTGGTGGTGG
CCAAAGTGGAAAAGGGCAAGTCCAAGAAACTGAAGAGTGTGAAAGAGCTGCTGGGGATCACCATCATGGA
AAGAAGCAGCTTCGAGAAGAATCCCATCGACTTTCTGGAAGCCAAGGGCTACAAAGAAGTGAAAAAGGAC
CTGATCATCAAGCTGCCTAAGTACTCCCTGTTCGAGCTGGAAAACGGCCGGAAGAGAATGCTGGCCTCTG
CCGGCGAACTGCAGAAGGGAAACGAACTGGCCCTGCCCTCCAAATATGTGAACTTCCTGTACCTGGCCAG
CCACTATGAGAAGCTGAAGGGCTCCCCCGAGGATAATGAGCAGAAACAGCTGTTTGTGGAACAGCACAAG
CACTACCTGGACGAGATCATCGAGCAGATCAGCGAGTTCTCCAAGAGAGTGATCCTGGCCGACGCTAATC
TGGACAAAGTGCTGTCCGCCTACAACAAGCACCGGGATAAGCCCATCAGAGAGCAGGCCGAGAATATCAT
CCACCTGTTTACCCTGACCAATCTGGGAGCCCCTGCCGCCTTCAAGTACTTTGACACCACCATCGACCGG
AAGAGGTACACCAGCACCAAAGAGGTGCTGGACGCCACCCTGATCCACCAGAGCATCACCGGCCTGTACG
AGACACGGATCGACCTGTCTCAGCTGGGAGGCGACAAGCGACCTGCCGCCACAAAGAAGGCTGGACAGGC
TAAGAAGAAGAAAGATTACAAAGACGATGACGATAAGGGATCCGGCGCAACAAACTTCTCTCTGCTGAAA
CAAGCCGGAGATGTCGAAGAGAATCCTGGACCGACCGAGTACAAGCCCACGGTGCGCCTCGCCACCCGCG
ACGACGTCCCCAGGGCCGTACGCACCCTCGCCGCCGCGTTCGCCGACTACCCCGCCACGCGCCACACCGT
CGATCCGGACCGCCACATCGAGCGGGTCACCGAGCTGCAAGAACTCTTCCTCACGCGCGTCGGGCTCGAC
ATCGGCAAGGTGTGGGTCGCGGACGACGGCGCCGCGGTGGCGGTCTGGACCACGCCGGAGAGCGTCGAAG
CGGGGGCGGTGTTCGCCGAGATCGGCCCGCGCATGGCCGAGTTGAGCGGTTCCCGGCTGGCCGCGCAGCA
ACAGATGGAAGGCCTCCTGGCGCCGCACCGGCCCAAGGAGCCCGCGTGGTTCCTGGCCACCGTCGGAGTC
TCGCCCGACCACCAGGGCAAGGGTCTGGGCAGCGCCGTCGTGCTCCCCGGAGTGGAGGCGGCCGAGCGCG
CCGGGGTGCCCGCCTTCCTGGAGACCTCCGCGCCCCGCAACCTCCCCTTCTACGAGCGGCTCGGCTTCAC
CGTCACCGCCGACGTCGAGGTGCCCGAAGGACCGCGCACCTGGTGCATGACCCGCAAGCCCGGTGCCTGA
CTTAAGTTTAAACCGCTGATCAGCCTCGACTGTGCCTTCTAGTTGCCAGCCATCTGTTGTTTGCCCCTCC
CCCGTGCCTTCCTTGACCCTGGAAGGTGCCACTCCCACTGTCCTTTCCTAATAAAATGAGGAAATTGCAT
CGCATTGTCTGAGTAGGTGTCATTCTATTCTGGGGGGTGGGGTGGGGCAGGACAGCAAGGGGGAGGATTG
GGAAGACAATAGCAGGCATGCTGGGGATGCGGTGGGCTCTATGGCTTCTGAGGCGGAAAGAACCAGCTGG
GGCTCTAGGGGGTATCCCC
[124 nt withheld, positions 6740-6863]
C
[91 nt withheld, positions 6865-6955]
A
[49 nt withheld, positions 6957-7005]
CCTTTGACGTTGGAGTCCACGTTCTTT
[37 nt withheld, positions 7033-7069]
ACCCTATCTCGGTCTATTCTTTTGATTTATAAGGGATTTTGCCGATTTCGGCCTATTGGTTAAAAAATGA
GCTGATTTAACAAAAATTTAACGCGAATTAATTCTGTGGAATGTGTGTCAGTTAGGGTGTGGAAAGTCCC
CAGGCTCCCCAGCAGGCAGAAGTATGCAAAGCATGCATCTCAATTAGTCAGCAACCAGGTGTGGAAAGTC
CCCAGGCTCCCCAGCAGGCAGAAGTATGCAAAGCATGCATCTCAATTAGTCAGCAACCATAGTCCCGCCC
CTAACTCCGCCCATCCCGCCCCTAACTCCGCCCAGTTCCGCCCATTCTCCGCCCCATGGCTGACTAATTT
TTTTTATTTATGCAGAGGCCGAGGCCGCCTCTGCCTCTGAGCTATTCCAGAAGTAGTGAGGAGGCTTTTT
TGGAGGCCTAGGCTTTTGCAAAAAGCTCCCGGGAGCTTGTATATCCATTTTCGGATCTGATCAAGAGACA
GGATGAGGATCGTTTCGCATGATTGAACAAGATGGATTGCACGCAGGTTCTCCGGCCGCTTGGGTGGAGA
GGCTATTCGGCTATGACTGGGCACAACAGACAATCGGCTGCTCTGATGCCGCCGTGTTCCGGCTGTCAGC
GCAGGGGCGCCCGGTTCTTTTTGTCAAGACCGACCTGTCCGGTGCCCTGAATGAACTGCAGGACGAGGCA
GCGCGGCTATCGTGGCTGGCCACGACGGGCGTTCCTTGCGCAGCTGTGCTCGACGTTGTCACTGAAGCGG
GAAGGGACTGGCTGCTATTGGGCGAAGTGCCGGGGCAGGATCTCCTGTCATCTCACCTTGCTCCTGCCGA
GAAAGTATCCATCATGGCTGATGCAATGCGGCGGCTGCATACGCTTGATCCGGCTACCTGCCCATTCGAC
CACCAAGCGAAACATCGCATCGAGCGAGCACGTACTCGGATGGAAGCCGGTCTTGTCGATCAGGATGATC
TGGACGAAGAGCATCAGGGGCTCGCGCCAGCCGAACTGTTCGCCAGGCTCAAGGCGCGCATGCCCGACGG
CGAGGATCTCGTCGTGACCCATGGCGATGCCTGCTTGCCGAATATCATGGTGGAAAATGGCCGCTTTTCT
GGATTCATCGACTGTGGCCGGCTGGGTGTGGCGGACCGCTATCAGGACATAGCGTTGGCTACCCGTGATA
TTGCTGAAGAGCTTGGCGGCGAATGGGCTGACCGCTTCCTCGTGCTTTACGGTATCGCCGCTCCCGATTC
GCAGCGCATCGCCTTCTATCGCCTTCTTGACGAGTTCTTCTGAGCGGGACTCTGGGGTTCGAAATGACCG
ACCAAGCGACGCCCAACCTGCCATCACGAGATTTCGATTCCACCGCCGCCTTCTATGAAAGGTTGGGCTT
CGGAATCGTTTTCCGGGACGCCGGCTGGATGATCCTCCAGCGCGGGGATCTCATGCTGGAGTTCTTCGCC
CACCCCAACTTGTTTATTGCAGCTTATAATGGTTACAAATAAAGCAATAGCATCACAAATTTCACAAATA
AAGCATTTTTTTCACTGCATTCTAGTTGTGGTTTGTCCAAACTCATCAATGTATCTTATCATGTCTGTAT
ACCGTCGACCTCTAGCTAGAGCTTGGCGTAATCATGGTCATAGCTGTTTCCTGTGTGAAATTGTTATCCG
CTCACAATTCCACACAACATACGAGCCGGAAGCATAAAGTGTAAAGCCTGGGGTGCCTAATGAGTGAGCT
AACTCACATTAATTGCGTTGCGCTCACTGCCCGCTTTCCAGTCGGGAAACCTGTCGTGCCAGCTGCATTA
ATGAATCGGCCAACGCGCGGGGAGAGGCGGTTTGCGTATTGGGCGCTCTTCCGCTTCCTCGCTCACTGAC
TCGCTGCGCTCGGTCGTTCGGCTGCGGCGAGCGGTATCAGCTCACTCAAAGGCGGTAATACGGTTATCCA
CAGAATCAGGGGATAACGCAGGAAAGAACATGTGAGCAAAAGGCCAGCAAAAGGCCAGGAACCGTAAAAA
GGCCGCGTTGCTGGCGTTTTTCCATAGGCTCCGCCCCCCTGACGAGCATCACAAAAATCGACGCTCAAGT
CAGAGGTGGCGAAACCCGGCAGGACTATAAAGATACCAGGCGTTTCCCCCTGGAAGCTCCCTCGTGCGCT
CTCCTGTTCCGACCCTGCCGCTTACCGGATACCTGTCCGCCTTTCTCCCTTCGGGAAGCGTGGCGCTTTC
TCATAGCTCACGCTGTAGGTATCTCAGTTCGGTGTAGGTCGTTCGCTCCAAGCTGGGCTGTGTGCACGAA
CCCCCCGTTCAGCCCGACCGCTGCGCCTTATCCGGTAACTATCGTCTTGAGTCCAACCCGGTAAGACACG
ACTTATCGCCACTGGCAGCAGCCACTGGTAACAGGATTAGCAGAGCGAGGTATGTAGGCGGTGCTACAGA
GTTCTTGAAGTGGTGGCCTAACTACGGCTACACTAGAAGAACAGTATTTGGTATCTGCGCTCTGCTGAAG
CCAGTTACCTTCGGAAAAAGAGTTGGTAGCTCTTGATCCGGCAAACAAACCACCGCTGGTAGCGGTGGTT
TTTTTGTTTGCAAGCAGCAGATTACGCGCAGAAAAAAAGGATCTCAAGAAGATCCTTTGATCTTTTCTAC
GGGGTCTGACGCTCAGTGGAACGAAAACTCACGTTAAGGGATTTTGGTCATGAGATTATCAAAAAGGATC
TTCACCTAGATCCTTTTAAATTAAAAATGAAGTTTTAAATCAATCTAAAGTATATATGAGTAAACTTGGT
CTGACAGTTACCAATGCTTAATCAGTGAGGCACCTATCTCAGCGATCTGTCTATTTCGTTCATCCATAGT
TGCCTGACTCCCCGTCGTGTAGATAACTACGATACGGGAGGGCTTACCATCTGGCCCCAGTGCTGCAATG
ATACCGCGAGACCCACGCTCACCGGCTCCAGATTTATCAGCAATAAACCAGCCAGCCGGAAGGGCCGAGC
GCAGAAGTGGTCCTGCAACTTTATCCGCCTCCATCCAGTCTATTAATTGTTGCCGGGAAGCTAGAGTAAG
TAGTTCGCCAGTTAATAGTTTGCGCAACGTTGTTGCCATTGCTACAGGCATCGTGGTGTCACGCTCGTCG
TTTGGTATGGCTTCATTCAGCTCCGGTTCCCAACGATCAAGGCGAGTTACATGATCCCCCATGTTGTGCA
AAAAAGCGGTTAGCTCCTTCGGTCCTCCGATCGTTGTCAGAAGTAAGTTGGCCGCAGTGTTATCACTCAT
GGTTATGGCAGCACTGCATAATTCTCTTACTGTCATGCCATCCGTAAGATGCTTTTCTGTGACTGGTGAG
TACTCAACCAAGTCATTCTGAGAATAGTGTATGCGGCGACCGAGTTGCTCTTGCCCGGCGTCAATACGGG
ATAATACCGCGCCACATAGCAGAACTTTAAAAGTGCTCATCATTGGAAAACGTTCTTCGGGGCGAAAACT
CTCAAGGATCTTACCGCTGTTGAGATCCAGTTCGATGTAACCCACTCGTGCACCCAACTGATCTTCAGCA
TCTTTTACTTTCACCAGCGTTTCTGGGTGAGCAAAAACAGGAAGGCAAAATGCCGCAAAAAAGGGAATAA
GGGCGACACGGAAATGTTGAATACTCATACTCTTCCTTTTTCAATATTATTGAAGCATTTATCAGGGTTA
TTGTCTCATGAGCGGATACATATTTGAATGTATTTAGAAAAATAAACAAATAGGGGTTCCGCGCACATTT
CCCCGAAAAGTGCCACCTGACGTC
Features (pLannotate 1.2.2; 26 found; start..end, strand, type, name):
     28..80      -  misc_feature   bom (fragment): basis of mobility region from pBR322
    235..614     +  enhancer       CMV enhancer: human cytomegalovirus immediate early enhancer
    615..818     +  promoter       CMV promoter: human cytomegalovirus (CMV) immediate early promoter
    814..847     +  LTR            5' LTR (truncated) (fragment): truncated 5' long terminal repeat (LTR) from HIV-1
    863..881     +  promoter       T7 promoter: promoter for bacteriophage T7 RNA polymerase
    921..965     +  misc_feature   MCS (fragment): multiple cloning site
    959..1199    +  promoter       U6 promoter: RNA polymerase III promoter for human U6 snRNA
   1229..1304    +  misc_RNA       gRNA scaffold: guide RNA scaffold for the Streptococcus pyogenes CRISPR/Cas9 system
   1322..1340    +  CDS            small t antigen (fragment): SV40 (simian virus 40) small t antigen
   1366..1577    +  promoter       EF-1α core promoter: core promoter for human elongation factor EF-1α
   1602..5705    +  CDS            Cas9: Cas9 (Csn1) endonuclease from the Streptococcus pyogenes Type II CRISPR/Cas system generates RNA-guided double strand breaks in DNA
   5843..6440    +  CDS            PuroR (fragment): puromycin N-acetyltransferase; pac from Streptomyces; confers resistance to puromycin
   6470..6694    +  polyA_signal   bGH poly(A) signal: bovine growth hormone polyadenylation signal
   6698..6719    +  promoter       SV40 promoter (fragment): SV40 enhancer and early promoter
   6740..7168    +  rep_origin     f1 ori (sequence partly withheld): f1 bacteriophage origin of replication; arrow indicates direction of (+) strand synthesis
   7182..7511    +  promoter       SV40 promoter: SV40 enhancer and early promoter
   7578..8369    +  CDS            neo: KKA2_KLEPN - Also known as kan, nptII. Experimental evidence at protein level: Swiss-Prot protein existence level 1. Resistance to kanamycin, neomycin, paromomycin, ribostamycin, butirosin and gentamicin B. From Klebsiella pneumoniae.
   8393..8551    +  CDS            ble (fragment): BLE_KLEPN - Experimental evidence at protein level: Swiss-Prot protein existence level 1. Binding protein with a strong affinity to the bleomycin family of antibiotics. Binds to CL990; an antimitotic-antibiotic compound. From Klebsiella pneumoniae.
   8546..8667    +  polyA_signal   SV40 poly(A) signal: SV40 polyadenylation signal
   8738..8760    -  protein_bind   lac operator (fragment): The lac repressor binds to the lac operator to inhibit transcription in E. coli. This inhibition can be relieved by adding lactose or isopropyl-β-D-thiogalactopyranoside (IPTG). lac repressor encoded by lacI
   8764..8794    -  promoter       lac promoter: promoter for the E. coli lac operon
   8809..8830    -  protein_bind   CAP binding site: CAP binding activates transcription in the presence of cAMP. E. coli catabolite activator protein
   8843..8935    -  CDS            lacI (fragment): lac repressor; lacI; The lac repressor binds to the lac operator to inhibit transcription in E. coli. This inhibition can be relieved by adding lactose or isopropyl-β-D-thiogalactopyranoside (IPTG).
   9118..9706    -  rep_origin     ori: high-copy-number ColE1/pMB1/pBR322/pUC origin of replication
   9877..10737   -  CDS            AmpR: β-lactamase; bla; confers resistance to ampicillin, carbenicillin, and related antibiotics
  10738..10842   -  promoter       AmpR promoter: bla
