[The description below was written by a language model from this plasmid's Addgene catalogue record and pLannotate feature annotations shown in this document.]
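Description:
pcDNA3.1-CRISPR-Puro-sgRPL3-62 is an all-in-one mammalian CRISPR/Cas9 plasmid of about 10.9 kb, built on a modified pcDNA3.1 backbone and intended for transient transfection rather than viral delivery. It is propagated in E. coli as a high-copy plasmid through a ColE1/pUC-type origin with ampicillin resistance (AmpR under its own bla promoter). It also retains the f1 phage origin typical of pcDNA3.1.

The payload begins with the CMV enhancer/promoter of the parent vector, followed by a T7 promoter and then a human U6 Pol III promoter; the record describes this arrangement as CMV and U6 in tandem. U6 drives a single guide RNA made up of a 20-nt spacer joined to the Streptococcus pyogenes gRNA scaffold. The spacer was inserted by BsmBI restriction cloning that destroyed both sites, and it targets the C-terminal region of human RPL3 (ribosomal protein uL3) on chromosome 22. The "62" in the name is simply the design number assigned by the guide-selection tool. Downstream, an EF-1α core promoter drives S. pyogenes Cas9, followed by a puromycin N-acetyltransferase coding sequence and the bGH polyadenylation signal. The annotation does not identify the element linking Cas9 to PuroR. A separate SV40 promoter–neo–SV40 poly(A) cassette from the backbone provides G418 resistance, so transfected cells can be enriched with either puromycin or G418.

The plasmid is meant to cut near the end of the RPL3 coding sequence to support knock-in at that locus. The depositor notes that a single cut performed poorly for knock-in and recommends co-transfection with the companion plasmid carrying guide sgRPL3-56. No donor template is part of this construct.
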