Addgene plasmid #208647: pcDNA3.1-CRISPR-Puro-sgRPL3-62
Purpose: pcDNA3.1 based plasmid for transient transfection of sgRNA-cas9. Containing sgRNA targeting human RPL3 (GRCh38.p14_Chr22:39312968-39312987), 62 is a number given by www.e-crisp.org.
Depositing lab: Quanfu Ma. Depositing organization: Maternal and Child Health Hospital of Hubei Province.
Backbone
  Vector backbone: pcDNA3.1-CRISPR-Puro
  Modifications to backbone: refer to (Addgene#208646)
  Vector type: Mammalian Expression, CRISPR
  Selectable markers: Neomycin (select with G418), Puromycin
Growth in bacteria
  Bacterial resistance: Ampicillin, 100 μg/mL
  Growth temperature: 37°C
  Growth strain: NEB Stable
  Growth instructions: We use stbl3
  Copy number: High Copy
Gene/Insert
  Gene/Insert name: sgRNA targeting human RPL3 (ENST00000216146) C-terminal, No.62 (alt name: RPL3-sgR62)
  gRNA/shRNA sequence: TCTTTCTTCAGTGGTCCCTG--/PAM/tGG/
  Species: H. sapiens (human), Synthetic
  GenBank ID: NC_000022.11:39312968-39312987
  Entrez Gene: RPL3 (a.k.a. ASC-1, L3, TARBP-B, uL3)
  Promoter: CMV and U6 in tandem
  Cloning method: Restriction Enzyme; 5′ cloning site BsmBI-v2 (destroyed during cloning); 3′ cloning site BsmBI-v2 (destroyed during cloning)
  Sequencing primers: 5′ CMV-F, Human-U6-promoter-F
Terms and licenses: Academic/Nonprofit Terms; Industry Terms: Not Available to Industry
Depositor comments: co-transfect with pcDNA3.1-CRISPR-Puro-sgRPL3-56 (Addgene#208979) for better knock-in, single cut not perfermed good for knock-in.
How to cite: pcDNA3.1-CRISPR-Puro-sgRPL3-62 was a gift from Quanfu Ma (Addgene plasmid # 208647 ; http://n2t.net/addgene:208647 ; RRID:Addgene_208647)
